Addgene plasmid #25618: UBE2H
Purpose: Bacterial expression for structure determination; may not be full ORF
Depositing lab: Cheryl Arrowsmith. Depositing organization: University of Toronto.
Backbone
  Vector backbone: pET28a-LIC
  Backbone manufacturer: SGC
  Backbone size w/o insert (bp): 7328
  Vector type: Bacterial Expression
Growth in bacteria
  Bacterial resistance: Kanamycin, 50 μg/mL
  Growth temperature: 37°C
  Growth strain: DH5alpha
  Copy number: Low Copy
Gene/Insert
  Gene/Insert name: UBE2H (alt names: PDB: 1YH6; Ubiquitin Conjugating Enzyme E2H Isoform 1; E2-20K, UBC8, UBCH, UBCH2)
  Species: H. sapiens (human)
  Insert size (bp): 480
  Mutation: Contains amino acid residues 1-179
  Entrez Gene: UBE2H (a.k.a. E2-20K, GID3, UBC8, UBCH, UBCH2)
  Tag / fusion protein: His (N terminal on insert)
  Cloning method: Restriction Enzyme
  Sequencing primers: 5′ T7; 3′ T7-term
Terms and licenses: Academic/Nonprofit Terms; Industry Terms: Not Available to Industry
Depositor comments: PDB: 1YH6 http://www.thesgc.org/structures/1YH6/
How to cite: UBE2H was a gift from Cheryl Arrowsmith (Addgene plasmid # 25618 ; http://n2t.net/addgene:25618 ; RRID:Addgene_25618)
