[The description below was written by a language model from this plasmid's Addgene catalogue record.]
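Description:
UBE2H is a bacterial expression plasmid built on the pET28a-LIC backbone, a ligation-independent-cloning derivative of pET28a produced by a structural genomics group. The backbone alone is recorded as 7328 bp. The plasmid is selected with kanamycin, is listed as low copy, and is propagated in a standard cloning strain (DH5alpha). No feature table accompanies the record, so the origin of replication, promoter and terminator are not explicitly annotated. The listed sequencing primers (T7 forward and T7 terminator) are consistent with the usual pET arrangement, in which the insert sits between a T7 promoter and T7 terminator and is expressed in a host that supplies T7 RNA polymerase.

The insert is human UBE2H, a ubiquitin-conjugating (E2) enzyme also known as E2-20K, UBC8, UBCH or UBCH2. It carries an N-terminal His tag for immobilised metal affinity purification. The record describes the fragment as covering amino acid residues 1-179 and gives an insert size of 480 bp. These two figures do not agree, since 179 codons would need roughly 540 bp, so the exact construct boundaries should be checked against the sequence. The catalogue also warns that the insert may not be the full open reading frame.

The stated purpose is recombinant protein production in bacteria for structure determination, and the depositor links the construct to a deposited crystal structure of the enzyme. It is therefore suited to making purified UBE2H for crystallography, and purified protein of this kind could also serve biochemical or ubiquitination studies.
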