>Addgene plasmid #25618 | UBE2H | depositor partial sequence | sequence record 12022 | Author sequence
ATGTCATCTCCCAGTCCGGGCAAGAGGCGGATGGACACGGACGTGGTCAAGCTCATCGAGAGTAAACATG
AGGTTACGATCCTGGGAGGACTTAATGAATTTGTAGTGAAGTTTTATGGACCACAAGGAACACCATATGA
AGGCGGAGTATGGAAAGTTAGAGTGGACCTACCTGATAAATACCCTTTCAAATCTCCATCTATAGGATTC
ATGAATAAAATTTTCCATCCCAACATTGATGAAGCGTCAGGAACTGTGTGTCTAGATGTAATTAATCAAA
CTTGGACAGCTCTCTATGATCTTACCAATATATTTGAGTCCTTCCTGCCTCAGTTATTGGCCTATCCTAA
CCCCATAGATCCTCTCAATGGTGACGCTGCAGCCATGTACCTCCACCGACCAGAAGAATACAAGCAGAAA
ATTAAAGAGTACATCCAGAAATACGCCACGGAGGAGGCGCTGAAAGAACAGGAAGAGGGT
