>Addgene plasmid #25618 | UBE2H | addgene partial sequence | sequence record 31605 | 25618 with T7
TTGTTTAACTTTAAGAAGGAGATATACCATGGGCAGCAGCCATCATCATCATCATCACAGCAGCGGCCTG
GTTCCGCGTGGTAGTATGTCATCTCCCAGTCCGGGCAAGAGGCGGATGGACACGGACGTGATCAAGCTCA
TCGAGAGTAAACATGAGGTTACGATCCTGGGAGGACTTAATGAATTTGTAGTGAAGTTTTATGGACCACA
AGGAACACCATATGAAGGCGGAGTATGGAAAGTTAGAGTGGACCTACCTGATAAATACCCTTTCAAATCT
CCATCTATAGGATTCATGAATAAAATTTTCCATCCCAACATTGATGAAGCGTCAGGAACTGTGTGTCTAG
ATGTAATTAATCAAACTTGGACAGCTCTCTATGATCTTACCAATATATTTGAGTCCTTCCTGCCTCAGTT
ATTGGCCTATCCTAACCCCATAGATCCTCTCAATGGTGACGCTGCAGCCATGTACCTCCACCGACCAGAA
GAATACAAGCAGAAAATTAAAGAGTACATCCAGAAATACGCCACGGAGGAGGCGCTGAAAGAACAGGAAG
AGGGTTGATGACGAAGCTTGCGGCCGCACTCGAGCACCACCACCACCACCACTGAGATCCGGCTGCTAAC
AAAGCCCGAAAGGAAGCTGAGTTGGCTGCTGCCACCGCTGAGCAATAACTAGCATAACCCCTTGGGGCCT
CTAAACGGGTCTTGAGGGGTTTTTTGCTGAAAGGAGGAACTATATCCGGATTGGCGAATGG
[124 nt withheld, positions 762-885]
CGCCGGCTTTCCCCGTCA
